>Addgene plasmid #91461 | pHH0103_ARHGAP42-1/1 | addgene full sequence | sequence record 192343 | Addgene NGS Result
CATGACATTAACCTATAAAAATAGGCGTATCACGAGGCCCTTTCGTCTTCAAGAATTCCCGACACCATCG
AATGGTGCAAAACCTTTCGCGGTATGGCATGATAGCGCCCGGAAGAGAGTCAATTCAGGGTGGTGAATGT
GAAACCAGTAACGTTATACGATGTCGCAGAGTATGCCGGTGTCTCTTATCAGACCGTTTCCCGCGTGGTG
AACCAGGCCAGCCACGTTTCTGCGAAAACGCGGGAAAAAGTGGAAGCGGCGATGGCGGAGCTGAATTACA
TTCCCAACCGCGTGGCACAACAACTGGCGGGCAAACAGTCGTTGCTGATTGGCGTTGCCACCTCCAGTCT
GGCCCTGCACGCGCCGTCGCAAATTGTCGCGGCGATTAAATCTCGCGCCGATCAACTGGGTGCCAGCGTG
GTGGTGTCGATGGTAGAACGAAGCGGCGTCGAAGCCTGTAAAGCGGCGGTGCACAATCTTCTCGCGCAAC
GCGTCAGTGGGCTGATCATTAACTATCCGCTGGATGACCAGGATGCCATTGCTGTGGAAGCTGCCTGCAC
TAATGTTCCGGCGTTATTTCTTGATGTCTCTGACCAGACACCCATCAACAGTATTATTTTCTCCCATGAA
GACGGTACGCGACTGGGCGTGGAGCATCTGGTCGCATTGGGTCACCAGCAAATCGCGCTGTTAGCGGGCC
CATTAAGTTCTGTCTCGGCGCGTCTGCGTCTGGCTGGCTGGCATAAATATCTCACTCGCAATCAAATTCA
GCCGATAGCGGAACGGGAAGGCGACTGGAGTGCCATGTCCGGTTTTCAACAAACCATGCAAATGCTGAAT
GAGGGCATCGTTCCCACTGCGATGCTGGTTGCCAACGATCAGATGGCGCTGGGCGCAATGCGCGCCATTA
CCGAGTCCGGGCTGCGCGTTGGTGCGGATATCTCGGTAGTGGGATACGACGATACCGAAGACAGCTCATG
TTATATCCCGCCGTTAACCACCATCAAACAGGATTTTCGCCTGCTGGGGCAAACCAGCGTGGACCGCTTG
CTGCAACTCTCTCAGGGCCAGGCGGTGAAGGGCAATCAGCTGTTGCCCGTCTCACTGGTGAAAAGAAAAA
CCACCCTGGCGCCCAATACGCAAACCGCCTCTCCCCGCGCGTTGGCCGATTCATTAATGCAGCTGGCACG
ACAGGTTTCCCGACTGGAAAGCGGGCAGTGAGCGCAACGCAATTAATGTAAGTTAGCTCACTCATTAGGC
ACAATTCTCATGTTTGACAGCTTATCATCGACTGCACGGTGCACCAATGCTTCTGGCGTCAGGCAGCCAT
CGGAAGCTGTGGTATGGCTGTGCAGGTCGTAAATCACTGCATAATTCGTGTCGCTCAAGGCGCACTCCCG
TTCTGGATAATGTTTTTTGCGCCGACATCATAACGGTTCTGGCAAATATTCTGAAATGAGCTGTTGACAA
TTAATCATCGGCTCGTATAATGTGTGGAATTGTGAGCGGATAACAATTTCACACAGGAAACAGCCAGTCC
GTTTAGGTGTTTTCACGAGCACTTCACCAACAAGGACCATAGATTATGAAAATCGAAGAACACCATCACC
ATCACCATTCCAGCGGTAAGCTTATGTCCCCTATACTAGGTTATTGGAAAATTAAGGGCCTTGTGCAACC
CACTCGACTTCTTTTGGAATATCTTGAAGAAAAATATGAAGAGCATTTGTATGAGCGCGATGAAGGTGAT
AAATGGCGAAACAAAAAGTTTGAATTGGGTTTGGAGTTTCCCAATCTTCCTTATTATATTGATGGTGATG
TTAAATTAACACAGTCTATGGCCATCATACGTTATATAGCTGACAAGCACAACATGTTGGGTGGTTGTCC
AAAAGAGCGTGCAGAGATTTCAATGCTTGAAGGAGCGGTTTTGGATATTAGATACGGTGTTTCGAGAATT
GCATATAGTAAAGACTTTGAAACTCTCAAAGTTGATTTTCTTAGCAAGCTACCTGAAATGCTGAAAATGT
TCGAAGATCGTTTATGTCATAAAACATATTTAAATGGTGATCATGTAACCCATCCTGACTTCATGTTGTA
TGACGCTCTTGATGTTGTTTTATACATGGACCCAATGTGCCTGGATGCGTTCCCAAAATTAGTTTGTTTT
AAAAAACGTATTGAAGCTATCCCACAAATTGATAAGTACTTGAAATCCAGCAAGTATATAGCATGGCCTT
TGCAGGGCTGGCAAGCCACGTTTGGTGGTGGCGACCATCCTCCAAAATCGGATCTGGAAGTTCTGTTCCA
GGGGCCCCTGTCCAGCGGTCTGGTTCCGCGTGGTTCCGGTACCGCGGCCCAGCCGGCCATGGCCCAGGGC
GCGCTGCGTCAAGCCAAAGCCATGTACTCCTGCAAAGCCGAACATTCTCATGAACTGTCCTTTCCACAGG
GTGCCATTTTCTCCAATGTTTATCCGTCCGTTGAACCAGGTTGGCTGAAAGCAACCTATGAAGGTAAAAC
CGGTCTGGTTCCGGAAAACTACGTCGTCTTTCTGGCGGCCGCATA
[142 nt withheld, positions 2566-2707]
C
[98 nt withheld, positions 2709-2806]
AGTTTGTACTGGTGACGAAACTCAGTGTCTAGCTAGAGTGGC
[149 nt withheld, positions 2849-2997]
T
[41 nt withheld, positions 2999-3039]
T
[62 nt withheld, positions 3041-3102]
A
[35 nt withheld, positions 3104-3138]
CCTCCCTCAATCGGTTGAATGTCGCCCTTTTGTCTTTGGCGCTGGTAAACCATATGAA
[86 nt withheld, positions 3197-3282]
T
[54 nt withheld, positions 3284-3337]
CTAGCGCCGCCCTATACCTTGTCTGCCTCCCCGCGTTGCGTCGCGGTGCATGGAGCCGGGCCACCTCGAC
CTGAATGGAAGCCGGCGGCACCTCGCTAACGGATTCACCACTCCAAGAATTGGAGCCAATCAATTCTTGC
GGAGAACTGTGAATGCGCAAACCAACCCTTGGCAGAACATATCCATCGCGTCCGCCATCTCCAGCAGCCG
CACGCGGCGCATCTCGGGCAGCGTTGGGTCCTGGCCACGGGTGCGCATGATCGTGCTCCTGTCGTTGAGG
ACCCGGCTAGGCTGGCGGGGTTGCCTTACTGGTTAGCAGAATGAATCACCGATACGCGAGCGAACGTGAA
GCGACTGCTGCTGCAAAACGTCTGCGACCTGAGCAACAACATGAATGGTCTTCGGTTTCCGTGTTTCGTA
AAGTCTGGAAACGCGGAAGTCAGCGCCCTGCACCATTATGTTCCGGATCTGCATCGCAGGATGCTGCTGG
CTACCCTGTGGAACACCTACATCTGTATTAACGAAGCGCTGGCATTGACCCTGAGTGATTTTTCTCTGGT
CCCGCCGCATCCATACCGCCAGTTGTTTACCCTCACAACGTTCCAGTAACCGGGCATGTTCATCATCAGT
AACCCGTATCGTGAGCATCCTCTCTCGTTTCATCGGTATCATTACCCCCATGAACAGAAATCCCCCTTAC
ACGGAGGCATCAGTGACCAAACAGGAAAAAACCGCCCTTAACATGGCCCGCTTTATCAGAAGCCAGACAT
TAACGCTTCTGGAGAAACTCAACGAGCTGGACGCGGATGAACAGGCAGACATCTGTGAATCGCTTCACGA
CCACGCTGATGAGCTTTACCGCAGGATCCGCGAAATTGTAAGCGTTAATATTTTGTTAAAATTCGCGTTA
AATTTTTGTTAAATCAGCTCATTTTTTAACCAATAGGCCGAAATCGGCAAAATCCCTTATAAATCAAAAG
AATAGACCGAGATAGGGT
[37 nt withheld, positions 4336-4372]
AAAGAACGTGGACTCCAACGTCAAAGG
[49 nt withheld, positions 4400-4448]
T
[91 nt withheld, positions 4450-4540]
G
[124 nt withheld, positions 4542-4665]
CGCGGATCCTGCCTCGCGCGTTTCGGTGATGACGGTGAAAACCTCTGACACATGCAGCTCCCGGAGACGG
TCACAGCTTGTCTGTAAGCGGATGCCGGGAGCAGACAAGCCCGTCAGGGCGCGTCAGCGGGTGTTGGCGG
GTGTCGGGGCGCAGCCATGACCCAGTCACGTAGCGATAGCGGAGTGTATACTGGCTTAACTATGCGGCAT
CAGAGCAGATTGTACTGAGAGTGCACCATATGCGGTGTGAAATACCGCACAGATGCGTAAGGAGAAAATA
CCGCATCAGGCGCTCTTCCGCTTCCTCGCTCACTGACTCGCTGCGCTCGGTCGTTCGGCTGCGGCGAGCG
GTATCAGCTCACTCAAAGGCGGTAATACGGTTATCCACAGAATCAGGGGATAACGCAGGAAAGAACATGT
GAGCAAAAGGCCAGCAAAAGGCCAGGAACCGTAAAAAGGCCGCGTTGCTGGCGTTTTTCCATAGGCTCCG
CCCCCCTGACGAGCATCACAAAAATCGACGCTCAAGTCAGAGGTGGCGAAACCCGACAGGACTATAAAGA
TACCAGGGTTTCCCCCTGGAAGCTCCCTCGTGCGCTCTCCTGTTCCGACCCTGCCGCTTACCGGATACCT
GTCCGCCTTTCTCCCTTCGGGAAGCGTGGCGCTTTCTCATAGCTCACGCTGTAGGTATCTCAGTTCGGTG
TAGGTCGTTCGCTCCAAGCTGGGCTGTGTGCACGAACCCCCCGTTCAGCCCGACCGCTGCGCCTTATCCG
GTAACTATCGTCTTGAGTCCAACCCGGTAAGACACGACTTATCGCCACTGGCAGCAGCCACTGGTAACAG
GATTAGCAGAGCGAGGTATGTAGGCGGTGCTACAGAGTTCTTGAAGTGGTGGCCTAACTACGGCTACACT
AGAAGGACAGTATTTGGTATCTGCGCTCTGCTGAAGCCAGTTACCTTCGGAAAAAGAGTTGGTAGCTCTT
GATCCGGCAAACAAACCACCGCTGGTAGCGGTGGTTTTTTTGTTTGCAAGCAGCAGATTACGCGCAGAAA
AAAAGGATCTCAAGAAGATCCTTTGATCTTTTCTACGGGGTCTGACGCTCAGTGGAACGAAAACTCACGT
TAAGGGATTTTGGTCATGAGATTATCAAAAAGGATCTTCACCTAGATCCTTTTAAATTAAAAATGAAGTT
TTAAATCAATCTAAAGTATATATGAGTAAACTTGGTCTGACAGTTACCAATGCTTAATCAGTGAGGCACC
TATCTCAGCGATCTGTCTATTTCGTTCATCCATAGTTGCCTGACTCCCCGTCGTGTAGATAACTACGATA
CGGGAGGGCTTACCATCTGGCCCCAGTGCTGCAATGATACCGCGAGACCCACGCTCACCGGCTCCAGATT
TATCAGCAATAAACCAGCCAGCCGGAAGGGCCGAGCGCAGAAGTGGTCCTGCAACTTTATCCGCCTCCAT
CCAGTCTATTAATTGTTGCCGGGAAGCTAGAGTAAGTAGTTCGCCAGTTAATAGTTTGCGCAACGTTGTT
GCCATTGCTGCAGGCATCGTGGTGTCACGCTCGTCGTTTGGTATGGCTTCATTCAGCTCCGGTTCCCAAC
GATCAAGGCGAGTTACATGATCCCCCATATTGTGCAAAAAAGCGGTTAGCTCCTTCGGTCCTCCGATCGT
TGTCAGAAGTAAGTTGGCCGCAGTGTTATCACTCATGGTTATGGCAGCACTGCATAATTCTCTTACTGTC
ATGCCATCCGTAAGATGCTTTTCTGTGACTGGTGAGTACTCAACCAAGTCATTCTGAGAATAGTGTATGC
GGCGACCGAGTTGCTCTTGCCCGGCGTCAACACGGGATAATACCGCGCCACATAGCAGAACTTTAAAAGT
GCTCATCATTGGAAAACGTTCTTCGGGGCGAAAACTCTCAAGGATCTTACCGCTGTTGAGATCCAGTTCG
ATGTAACCCACTCGTGCACCCAACTGATCTTCAGCATCTTTTACTTTCACCAGCGTTTCTGGGTGAGCAA
AAACAGGAAGGCAAAATGCCGCAAAAAAGGGAATAAGGGCGACACGGAAATGTTGAATACTCATACTCTT
CCTTTTTCAATATTATTGAAGCATTTATCAGGGTTATTGTCTCATGAGCGGATACATATTTGAATGTATT
TAGAAAAATAAACAAATAGGGGTTCCGCGCACATTTCCCCGAAAAGTGCCACCTGACGTCTAAGAAACCA
TTATTAT
Features (pLannotate 1.2.2; 21 found; start..end, strand, type, name):
     61..138     +  promoter       lacIq promoter: lacI (mutant); In the lacIq allele, a single base change in the promoter boosts expression of the lacI gene about 10-fold.
    139..1221    +  CDS            lacI: lac repressor; lacI; The lac repressor binds to the lac operator to inhibit transcription in E. coli. This inhibition can be relieved by adding lactose or isopropyl-β-D-thiogalactopyranoside (IPTG).
   1234..1255    +  protein_bind   CAP binding site: CAP binding activates transcription in the presence of cAMP. E. coli catabolite activator protein
   1274..1291    +  promoter       tet promoter (fragment): E. coli promoter for tetracycline efflux protein gene
   1464..1492    +  promoter       tac promoter: strong E. coli promoter; hybrid between the trp and lac UV5 promoters
   1500..1516    +  protein_bind   lac operator: The lac repressor binds to the lac operator to inhibit transcription in E. coli. This inhibition can be relieved by adding lactose or isopropyl-β-D-thiogalactopyranoside (IPTG). lac repressor encoded by lacI
   1601..1618    +  CDS            6xHis: 6xHis affinity tag
   1634..2287    +  CDS            GST26_SCHJA: Experimental evidence at protein level: Swiss-Prot protein existence level 1. GST isoenzymes appear to play a central role in the parasite detoxification system. Other functions are also suspected including a role in increasing the solubility of haematin in the parasite gut. From Schistosoma japonicum (Blood fluke).
   2387..2554    +  CDS            ARHGAP42 (fragment): RHG42_HUMAN - Also known as GRAF3 From Homo sapiens (Human).
   2570..2617    +  terminator     fd terminator (sequence withheld): central terminator from bacteriophage fd (Otsuka and Kunisawa, 1982)
   2622..2834    +  CDS            M13 gene III (fragment) (sequence partly withheld): pIII; III; minor coat protein
   2849..3319    +  CDS            M13 gene III (fragment) (sequence partly withheld): pIII; III; minor coat protein
   3341..3411    +  CDS            TcR (fragment): tetracycline efflux protein; tet; confers resistance to tetracycline
   3653..4033    -  CDS            YPB1_ECOLX: Protein predicted: Swiss-Prot protein existence level 4. From Escherichia coli.
   4050..4201    +  CDS            rop (fragment): Rop protein, which maintains plasmids at low copy number; rop
   4237..4665    -  rep_origin     f1 ori (sequence partly withheld): f1 bacteriophage origin of replication; arrow indicates direction of (+) strand synthesis
   4674..4713    +  CDS            rop (fragment): Rop protein, which maintains plasmids at low copy number; rop
   4815..4955    +  misc_feature   bom: basis of mobility region from pBR322
   5141..5728    -  rep_origin     ori: high-copy-number ColE1/pMB1/pBR322/pUC origin of replication
   5902..6759    -  CDS            bla: BLAT_ECOLX - Experimental evidence at protein level: Swiss-Prot protein existence level 1. TEM-type are the most prevalent beta-lactamases in enterobacteria; they hydrolyze the beta-lactam bond in susceptible beta-lactam antibiotics, thus conferring resistance to penicillins and cephalosporins. TEM-3 and TEM-4 are capable of hydrolyzing cefotaxime and ceftazidime. TEM-5 is capable of hydrolyzing ceftazidime. TEM-6 is capable of hydrolyzing ceftazidime and aztreonam. TEM-8/CAZ-2, TEM- 16/CAZ-7 and TEM-24/CAZ-6 are markedly active against ceftazidime. IRT- 4 shows resistance to beta-lactamase in
   6760..6864    -  promoter       AmpR promoter: bla
