[The description below was written by a language model from this plasmid's Addgene catalogue record and pLannotate feature annotations shown in this document.]
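Description:
pHH0103_ARHGAP42-1/1 is a 6.9 kb bacterial expression plasmid built on the pHH0103 backbone for producing and purifying the SH3 domain of human ARHGAP42 (also known as GRAF3) in E. coli. It is propagated through a ColE1/pBR322-type origin with an adjacent bom region and is selected with ampicillin via the TEM beta-lactamase gene and its native promoter. The catalogue lists it as low copy. The rop gene appears only as fragments interrupted by an f1 phage origin, which in principle allows single-stranded DNA production with helper phage.

Expression is driven by the strong hybrid tac promoter under control of a lac operator, and the plasmid carries its own lacI gene under the up-mutated lacIq promoter, so transcription is tightly repressed until induced with IPTG. The open reading frame begins with a 6xHis tag followed by Schistosoma japonicum glutathione S-transferase, then the ARHGAP42 fragment, giving a doubly tagged His-GST-SH3 fusion that can be captured on nickel or glutathione resins. The insert is recorded as 221 bp cloned between SfiI and NotI sites, of which the annotation assigns 168 bp to ARHGAP42 coding sequence.

Immediately downstream lie an fd phage terminator and two fragments of M13 gene III, along with leftover pieces of the tetracycline resistance gene and promoter. These suggest the backbone derives from a phagemid display vector, although the record does not state this, and whether the gene III fragments are translated is not indicated. The construct belongs to a collection used for a family-wide analysis of human SH3 domain binding specificities, where purified domains serve as targets for binding and structural studies.
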