Addgene plasmid #91461: pHH0103_ARHGAP42-1/1
Purpose: Protein expression and purification of human SH3 domain construct ARHGAP42-1/1
Depositing lab: Sachdev Sidhu. Depositing organization: University of Toronto. Publication: Comprehensive Analysis of the Human SH3 Domain Family Reveals a Wide Variety of Non-canonical Specificities. Teyra J, Huang H, Jain S, Guan X, Dong A, Liu Y, Tempel W, Min J, Tong Y, Kim PM, Bader GD, Sidhu SS. Structure. 2017 Oct 3;25(10):1598-1610.e3. doi: 10.1016/j.str.2017.07.017. Epub 2017 Sep 7. PubMed 28890361.
Backbone
  Vector backbone: pHH0103
  Vector type: Bacterial Expression
Growth in bacteria
  Bacterial resistance: Ampicillin, 100 μg/mL
  Growth temperature: 37°C
  Growth strain: DH5alpha
  Copy number: Low Copy
Gene/Insert
  Gene/Insert name: ARHGAP42-1/1
  Species: H. sapiens (human)
  Insert size (bp): 221
  Entrez Gene: ARHGAP42 (a.k.a. AD031, GRAF3, TMEM133)
  Cloning method: Restriction Enzyme; 5′ cloning site Sfi1 (unknown if destroyed); 3′ cloning site Not1 (unknown if destroyed)
Terms and licenses: Academic/Nonprofit Terms; Industry Terms: Not Available to Industry
How to cite: pHH0103_ARHGAP42-1/1 was a gift from Sachdev Sidhu (Addgene plasmid # 91461 ; http://n2t.net/addgene:91461 ; RRID:Addgene_91461)
