>Addgene plasmid #91461 | pHH0103_ARHGAP42-1/1 | depositor partial sequence | sequence record 175949 | insert sequence
GGTACCGAATTCGGATCCGCGCGCTGCGTCAAGCCAAAGCCATGTACTCCTGCAAAGCCGAACATTCTCA
TGAACTGTCCTTTCCACAGGGTGCCATTTTCTCCAATGTTTATCCGTCCGTTGAACCAGGTTGGCTGAAA
GCAACCTATGAAGGTAAAACCGGTCTGGTTCCGGAAAACTACGTCGTCTTTCTGGCGGCCGCTAGCTAAG
TCGACGAGCTC
